>Addgene plasmid #61726 | pINTO-NSA::hSNRNP70 | depositor full sequence | sequence record 100724 | pINTO-NSA::hSNRNP70 sequence 8452 bps
CTGACGTCGACGGATCGGGAGATCTCCCGATCCCCTATGGTGCACTCTCAGTACAATCTGCTCTGATGCC
GCATAGTTAAGCCAGTATCTGCTCCCTGCTTGTGTGTTGGAGGTCGCTGAGTAGTGCGCGAGCAAAATTT
AAGCTACAACAAGGCAAGGCTTGACCGACAATTGTTAATTAAGCTAGCAGTCTGCAATGAGTTCGAGTTG
GCGCGCCTGTCATTCTAAATCTCTCTTTCAGCCTAAAGCTTTTTCCCCGTATCCCCCCAGGTGTCTGCAG
GCTCAAAGAGCAGCGAGAAGCGTTCAGAGGAAAGCGATCCCGTGCCACCTTCCCCGTGCCCGGGCTGTCC
CCGCACGCTGCCGGCTCGGGGATGCGGGGGGAGCGCCGGACCGGAGCGGAGCCCCGGGCGGCTCGCTGCT
GCCCCCTAGCGGGGGAGGGACGTAATTACATCCCTGGGGGCTTTGGGAGGGGGCTGTCCCCGTGAGCTCC
CAGGCGCGCCTGTCATTCTAAATCTCTCTTTCAGCCTAAAGCTTTTTCCCCGTATCCCCCCAGGTGTCTG
CAGGCTCAAAGAGCAGCGAGAAGCGTTCAGAGGAAAGCGATCCCGTGCCACCTTCCCCGTGCCCGGGCTG
TCCCCGCACGCTGCCGGCTCGGGGATGCGGGGGGAGCGCCGGACCGGAGCGGAGCCCCGGGCGGCTCGCT
GCTGCCCCCTAGCGGGGGAGGGACGTAATTACATCCCTGGGGGCTTTGGGGGGGGGCTGTCCCCGTGAGC
TCCCAGGCGCGCCAACTCGGTACTCGGGGATGCTAGCGCACCATCAACGAGGAGGACATCTTGGCTAACC
AACCCCTGTTGTTACAGTCCATCCAGGACAGACTTGGCTCGCTGGTGGGCCAGGACAGCGGGTATGTGGG
GGGTCTTCCCAAGAACGTTAAGGAAAAGCTGCTGAGCTTGAAGACTTTACAAAGCGAGCTATTCGAAGTT
GAAAAGGAATTTCAGGTGGAGATGTTTGAGCTAGAGAACAAGTTTCTGCAGAAGTACAAGCCCATTTGGG
AGCAGCGGTCCAGGATCATTTCAGGACAAGAGCAACCCAAGCCGGAACAGATCGCAAAGGGCCAAGAGAT
TGTGGAGTCACTCAATGAGACGGAGTTGCAATTGCATGAAGAATCTGCTTAGGGTTAGGCGTTTTGCGCT
GCTTCGCGATGTACGGGCCAGATATACGCGTTGACATTGATTATTGACTAGTTATTAATAGTAATCAATT
ACGGGGTCATTAGTTCATAGCCCATATATGGAGTTCCGCGTTACATAACTTACGGTAAATGGCCCGCCTG
GCTGACCGCCCAACGACCCCCGCCCATTGACGTCAATAATGACGTATGTTCCCATAGTAACGCCAATAGG
GACTTTCCATTGACGTCAATGGGTGGAGTATTTACGGTAAACTGCCCACTTGGCAGTACATCAAGTGTAT
CATATGCCAAGTACGCCCCCTATTGACGTCAATGACGGTAAATGGCCCGCCTGGCATTATGCCCAGTACA
TGACCTTATGGGACTTTCCTACTTGGCAGTACATCTACGTATTAGTCATCGCTATTACCATGGTGATGCG
GTTTTGGCAGTACATCAATGGGCGTGGATAGCGGTTTGACTCACGGGGATTTCCAAGTCTCCACCCCATT
GACGTCAATGGGAGTTTGTTTTGGAACCAAAATCAACGGGACTTTCCAAAATGTCGTAACAACTCCGCCC
CATTGACGCAAATGGGCGGTAGGCGTGTACGGTGGGAGGTCTATATAAGCAGAGCTCTCCCTATCAGTGA
TAGAGATCTCCCTATCAGTGATAGAGATCGTCGACGAGCTCGTTTAGTGAACCGTCAGATCGCCTGGAGA
CGCCATCCACGCTGTTTTGACCTCCATAGAAGACACCGGGACCGATCCAGCCTCCGGACTCTAGCGTTTA
AACTTAAGGCCACCATGGGCGACCCCAGCAAAGATTCTAAAGCCCAGGTGTCTGCCGCCGAAGCCGGAAT
TACAGGCACATGGTATAATCAGCTGGGATCTACATTTATTGTGACAGCCGGCGCCGATGGAGCCCTGACA
GGAACATATGAATCTGCCGTGGGAAATGCCGAATCCAGATACACCCTGACAGGAAGATATGATTCTGCCC
CTGCCACAGATGGATCTGGAACAGCCCTGGGATGGAGAGTGGCCTGGAAGAATAATTATAGAAACGCCCA
TAGCGCCACAACATGGTCTGGCCAGTATGTGGGAGGCGCCGAAGCCAGAATTAACACACAGTGGACCCTG
ACATCTGGAACAACAGAAGCCAATGCCTGGAAAAGCACTCTGAGAGGACATGATACATTTACAAAAGTGA
AACCTAGCGCCGCCTCTATCGATGCCGCCAAGAAGGCCGGAGTGAACAATGGCAATCCTCTGGATGCCGT
GCAGCAGACCGGTAGCGGTACCGAGCTCGGATCCATGACCCAGTTCCTGCCGCCCAACCTTCTGGCCCTC
TTTGCCCCCCGTGACCCTATTCCATACCTGCCACCCCTGGAGAAACTGCCACATGAAAAACACCACAATC
AACCTTATTGTGGCATTGCGCCGTACATTCGAGAGTTTGAGGACCCCCGAGATGCCCCTCCTCCAACTCG
TGCTGAAACCCGAGAGGAGCGCATGGAGAGGAAAAGACGGGAAAAGATTGAGCGGCGACAGCAAGAAGTG
GAGACAGAGCTTAAAATGTGGGACCCTCACAATGATCCCAATGCTCAGGGGGATGCCTTCAAGACTCTCT
TCGTGGCGAGAGTGAATTATGACACAACAGAATCCAAGCTCCGGAGAGAGTTTGAGGTGTACGGACCTAT
CAAAAGAATACACATGGTCTACAGTAAGCGGTCAGGAAAGCCCCGTGGCTATGCCTTCATCGAGTACGAA
CACGAGCGAGACATGCACTCCGCTTACAAACACGCAGATGGCAAGAAGATTGATGGCAGGAGGGTCCTTG
TGGACGTGGAGAGGGGCCGAACCGTGAAGGGCTGGAGGCCCCGGCGGCTAGGAGGAGGCCTCGGTGGTAC
CAGAAGAGGAGGGGCTGATGTGAACATCCGGCATTCAGGCCGCGATGACACCTCCCGCTACGATGAGAGG
CCCGGCCCCTCCCCGCTTCCGCACAGGGACCGGGACCGGGACCGTGAGCGGGAGCGCAGAGAGCGGAGCC
GGGAGCGAGACAAGGAGCGAGAACGGCGACGCTCCCGCTCCCGGGACCGGCGGAGGCGCTCACGGAGTCG
CGACAAGGAGGAGCGGAGGCGCTCCAGGGAGCGGAGCAAGGACAAGGACCGGGACCGGAAGCGGCGAAGC
AGCCGGAGTCGGGAGCGGGCCCGGCGGGAGCGGGAGCGCAAGGAGGAGCTGCGTGGTGGCGGTGGCGACA
TGGCGGAGCCCTCCGAGGCGGGTGACGCGCCCCCTGATGATGGGCCTCCAGGGGAGCTCGGGCCTGACGG
CCCTGACGGTCCAGAGGAAAAGGGCCGGGATCGTGACCGGGAGCGACGGCGGAGCCACCGGAGCGAGCGC
GAGCGGCGCCGGGACCGGGATCGTGACCGTGACCGTGACCGCGAGCACAAACGGGGGGAGCGGGGCAGTG
AGCGGGGCAGGGATGAGGCCCGAGGTGGGGGCGGTGGCCAGGACAACGGGCTGGAGGGTCTGGGCAACGA
CAGCCGAGACATGTACATGGAGTCTGAGGGCGGCGACGGCTACCTGGCTCCGGAGAATGGGTATTTGATG
GAGGCTGCGCCGGAGTGATGACTCGAGTCTAGAGGGCCCGTTTAAACCCGCTGATCAGCCTCGACTGTGC
CTTCTAGTTGCCAGCCATCTGTTGTTTGCCCCTCCCCCGTGCCTTCCTTGACCCTGGAAGGTGCCACTCC
CACTGTCCTTTCCTAATAAAATGAGGAAATTGCATCGCATTGTCTGAGTAGGTGTCATTCTATTCTGGGG
GGTGGGGTGGGGCAGGACAGCAAGGGGGAGGATTGGGAAGACAATAGCAGGCATGCTGGGGATGCGGTGG
GCTCTATGGCTTCTGAGGCGGAAAGAACCAGCTGGGGCTCTAGGGGGTATCCCC
[124 nt withheld, positions 4115-4238]
C
[91 nt withheld, positions 4240-4330]
A
[49 nt withheld, positions 4332-4380]
CCTTTGACGTTGGAGTCCACGTTCTTT
[37 nt withheld, positions 4408-4444]
ACCCTATCTCGGTCTATTCTTTTGATTTATAAGGGATTTTGCCGATTTCGGCCTATTGGTTAAAAAATGA
GCTGATTTAACAAAAATTTAACGCGAATTAATTCTGTGGAATGTGTGTCAGTTAGGGTGTGGAAAGTCCC
CAGGCTCCCCAGCAGGCAGAAGTATGCAAAGCATGCATCTCAATTAGTCAGCAACCAGGTGTGGAAAGTC
CCCAGGCTCCCCAGCAGGCAGAAGTATGCAAAGCATGCATCTCAATTAGTCAGCAACCATAGTCCCGCCC
CTAACTCCGCCCATCCCGCCCCTAACTCCGCCCAGTTCCGCCCATTCTCCGCCCCATGGCTGACTAATTT
TTTTTATTTATGCAGAGGCCGAGGCCGCCTCTGCCTCTGAGCTATTCCAGAAGTAGTGAGGAGGCTTTTT
TGGAGGCCTAGGCTTTTGCAAAAAGCTCCCGGGAGCTTGTATATCCATTTTCGGATCTGATCAGCACGTG
TTGACAATTAATCATCGGCATAGTATATCGGCATAGTATAATACGACAAGGTGAGGAACTAAACCATGGC
CAAGTTGACCAGTGCCGTTCCGGTGCTCACCGCGCGCGACGTCGCCGGAGCGGTCGAGTTCTGGACCGAC
CGGCTCGGGTTCTCCCGGGACTTCGTGGAGGACGACTTCGCCGGTGTGGTCCGGGACGACGTGACCCTGT
TCATCAGCGCGGTCCAGGACCAGGTGGTGCCGGACAACACCCTGGCCTGGGTGTGGGTGCGCGGCCTGGA
CGAGCTGTACGCCGAGTGGTCGGAGGTCGTGTCCACGAACTTCCGGGACGCCTCCGGGCCGGCCATGACC
GAGATCGGCGAGCAGCCGTGGGGGCGGGAGTTCGCCCTGCGCGACCCGGCCGGCAACTGCGTGCACTTCG
TGGCCGAGGAGCAGGACTGACACGTGCTACGAGATTTCGATTCCACCGCCGCCTTCTATGAAAGGTTGGG
CTTCGGAATCGTTTTCCGGGACGCCGGCTGGATGATCCTCCAGCGCGGGGATCTCATGCTGGAGTTCTTC
GCCCACCCCAACTTGTTTATTGCAGCTTATAATGGTTACAAATAAAGCAATAGCATCACAAATTTCACAA
ATAAAGCATTTTTTTCACTGCATTCTAGTTGTGGTTTGTCCAAACTCATCAATGTATCTTATCATGTCTG
TATACCGTCGACCTCTAGCTAGAGCTTGGCGTAATCATGGTCATAGCTGTTTCCTGTGTGAAATTGTTAT
CCGCTCACAATTCCACACAACATACGAGCCGGAAGCATAAAGTGTAAAGCCTGGGGTGCCTAATGAGTGA
GCTAACTCACATTAATTGCGTTGCGCTCACTGCCCGCTTTCCAGTCGGGAAACCTGTCGTGCCAGCTGCA
TTAATGAATCGGCCAACGCGCGGGGAGAGGCGGTTTGCGTATTGGGCGCTCTTCCGCTAGTCTGCAATGA
GTTCGAGTTGGCGCGCCTGTCATTCTAAATCTCTCTTTCAGCCTAAAGCTTTTTCCCCGTATCCCCCCAG
GTGTCTGCAGGCTCAAAGAGCAGCGAGAAGCGTTCAGAGGAAAGCGATCCCGTGCCACCTTCCCCGTGCC
CGGGCTGTCCCCGCACGCTGCCGGCTCGGGGATGCGGGGGGAGCGCCGGACCGGAGCGGAGCCCCGGGCG
GCTCGCTGCTGCCCCCTAGCGGGGGAGGGACGTAATTACATCCCTGGGGGCTTTGGGAGGGGGCTGTCCC
CGTGAGCTCCCAGGCGCGCCTGTCATTCTAAATCTCTCTTTCAGCCTAAAGCTTTTTCCCCGTATCCCCC
CAGGTGTCTGCAGGCTCAAAGAGCAGCGAGAAGCGTTCAGAGGAAAGCGATCCCGTGCCACCTTCCCCGT
GCCCGGGCTGTCCCCGCACGCTGCCGGCTCGGGGATGCGGGGGGAGCGCCGGACCGGAGCGGAGCCCCGG
GCGGCTCGCTGCTGCCCCCTAGCGGGGGAGGGACGTAATTACATCCCTGGGGGCTTTGGGGGGGGGCTGT
CCCCGTGAGCTCCCAGGCGCGCCAACTCGGTACTCGGGGATTTAATTAAGCTCTTCCGCTTCCTCGCTCA
CTGACTCGCTGCGCTCGGTCGTTCGGCTGCGGCGAGCGGTATCAGCTCACTCAAAGGCGGTAATACGGTT
ATCCACAGAATCAGGGGATAACGCAGGAAAGAACATGTGAGCAAAAGGCCAGCAAAAGGCCAGGAACCGT
AAAAAGGCCGCGTTGCTGGCGTTTTTCCATAGGCTCCGCCCCCCTGACGAGCATCACAAAAATCGACGCT
CAAGTCAGAGGTGGCGAAACCCGACAGGACTATAAAGATACCAGGCGTTTCCCCCTGGAAGCTCCCTCGT
GCGCTCTCCTGTTCCGACCCTGCCGCTTACCGGATACCTGTCCGCCTTTCTCCCTTCGGGAAGCGTGGCG
CTTTCTCATAGCTCACGCTGTAGGTATCTCAGTTCGGTGTAGGTCGTTCGCTCCAAGCTGGGCTGTGTGC
ACGAACCCCCCGTTCAGCCCGACCGCTGCGCCTTATCCGGTAACTATCGTCTTGAGTCCAACCCGGTAAG
ACACGACTTATCGCCACTGGCAGCAGCCACTGGTAACAGGATTAGCAGAGCGAGGTATGTAGGCGGTGCT
ACAGAGTTCTTGAAGTGGTGGCCTAACTACGGCTACACTAGAAGAACAGTATTTGGTATCTGCGCTCTGC
TGAAGCCAGTTACCTTCGGAAAAAGAGTTGGTAGCTCTTGATCCGGCAAACAAACCACCGCTGGTAGCGG
TTTTTTTGTTTGCAAGCAGCAGATTACGCGCAGAAAAAAAGGATCTCAAGAAGATCCTTTGATCTTTTCT
ACGGGGTCTGACGCTCAGTGGAACGAAAACTCACGTTAAGGGATTTTGGTCATGAGATTATCAAAAAGGA
TCTTCACCTAGATCCTTTTAAATTAAAAATGAAGTTTTAAATCAATCTAAAGTATATATGAGTAAACTTG
GTCTGACAGTTACCAATGCTTAATCAGTGAGGCACCTATCTCAGCGATCTGTCTATTTCGTTCATCCATA
GTTGCCTGACTCCCCGTCGTGTAGATAACTACGATACGGGAGGGCTTACCATCTGGCCCCAGTGCTGCAA
TGATACCGCGAGACCCACGCTCACCGGCTCCAGATTTATCAGCAATAAACCAGCCAGCCGGAAGGGCCGA
GCGCAGAAGTGGTCCTGCAACTTTATCCGCCTCCATCCAGTCTATTAATTGTTGCCGGGAAGCTAGAGTA
AGTAGTTCGCCAGTTAATAGTTTGCGCAACGTTGTTGCCATTGCTACAGGCATCGTGGTGTCACGCTCGT
CGTTTGGTATGGCTTCATTCAGCTCCGGTTCCCAACGATCAAGGCGAGTTACATGATCCCCCATGTTGTG
CAAAAAAGCGGTTAGCTCCTTCGGTCCTCCGATCGTTGTCAGAAGTAAGTTGGCCGCAGTGTTATCACTC
ATGGTTATGGCAGCACTGCATAATTCTCTTACTGTCATGCCATCCGTAAGATGCTTTTCTGTGACTGGTG
AGTACTCAACCAAGTCATTCTGAGAATAGTGTATGCGGCGACCGAGTTGCTCTTGCCCGGCGTCAATACG
GGATAATACCGCGCCACATAGCAGAACTTTAAAAGTGCTCATCATTGGAAAACGTTCTTCGGGGCGAAAA
CTCTCAAGGATCTTACCGCTGTTGAGATCCAGTTCGATGTAACCCACTCGTGCACCCAACTGATCTTCAG
CATCTTTTACTTTCACCAGCGTTTCTGGGTGAGCAAAAACAGGAAGGCAAAATGCCGCAAAAAAGGGAAT
AAGGGCGACACGGAAATGTTGAATACTCATACTCTTCCTTTTTCAATATTATTGAAGCATTTATCAGGGT
TATTGTCTCATGAGCGGATACATATTTGAATGTATTTAGAAAAATAAACAAATAGGGGTTCCGCGCACAT
TTCCCCGAAAAGTGCCAC
Features (pLannotate 1.2.2; 25 found; start..end, strand, type, name):
     36..88      -  misc_feature   bom (fragment): basis of mobility region from pBR322
    762..1163    +  CDS            NAP1 (fragment): NAP1_YEAST - Experimental evidence at protein level: Swiss-Prot protein existence level 1. Acidic protein, which assembles histones into an octamer (in vitro). Involved in the regulation of the localization and the function of the septins during mitosis. Involved in the function of B-type cyclins. From Saccharomyces cerevisiae (strain ATCC 204508 / S288c) (Baker's yeast).
   1223..1602    +  enhancer       CMV enhancer: human cytomegalovirus immediate early enhancer
   1675..1692    -  promoter       CMV promoter (fragment): human cytomegalovirus (CMV) immediate early promoter
   1755..1806    +  promoter       CMVd2 promoter: truncated human cytomegalovirus (CMV) immediate early promoter that yields moderately reduced expression relative to the full-length promoter
   1808..1827    +  promoter       PLtetO-1 promoter (fragment): modified phage lambda PL promoter with tet operator sites (Lutz and Bujard, 1997)
   1829..1848    +  promoter       PLtetO-1 promoter (fragment): modified phage lambda PL promoter with tet operator sites (Lutz and Bujard, 1997)
   1856..1889    +  promoter       TRE3GV promoter (fragment): 3rd-generation Tet-responsive promoter that can be activated by binding of Tet-On® 3G, optimized for retroviral and lentiviral vectors
   1939..2457    +  CDS            SAV_STRAV (fragment): Experimental evidence at protein level: Swiss-Prot protein existence level 1. The biological function of streptavidin is not known. Forms a strong non-covalent specific complex with biotin (one molecule of biotin per subunit of streptavidin). From Streptomyces avidinii.
   2485..3795    +  CDS            SNRNP70: RU17_HUMAN - Also known as RNPU1Z, RPU1, SNRP70, U1AP1. Experimental evidence at protein level: Swiss-Prot protein existence level 1. [Isoform 4]: Truncated isoforms that lack the RRM domain cannot bind U1-snRNA. From Homo sapiens (Human).
   3845..4069    +  polyA_signal   bGH poly(A) signal: bovine growth hormone polyadenylation signal
   4073..4094    +  promoter       SV40 promoter (fragment): SV40 enhancer and early promoter
   4115..4543    +  rep_origin     f1 ori (sequence partly withheld): f1 bacteriophage origin of replication; arrow indicates direction of (+) strand synthesis
   4557..4886    +  promoter       SV40 promoter: SV40 enhancer and early promoter
   4934..4981    +  promoter       EM7 promoter: synthetic bacterial promoter&nbsp
   5000..5374    +  CDS            BleoR: antibiotic-binding protein; Sh ble from Streptoalloteichus hindustanus; confers resistance to bleomycin, phleomycin, and Zeocin™
   5384..5509    +  CDS            ble (fragment): BLE_KLEPN - Experimental evidence at protein level: Swiss-Prot protein existence level 1. Binding protein with a strong affinity to the bleomycin family of antibiotics. Binds to CL990; an antimitotic-antibiotic compound. From Klebsiella pneumoniae.
   5504..5625    +  polyA_signal   SV40 poly(A) signal: SV40 polyadenylation signal
   5698..5714    -  protein_bind   lac operator: The lac repressor binds to the lac operator to inhibit transcription in E. coli. This inhibition can be relieved by adding lactose or isopropyl-β-D-thiogalactopyranoside (IPTG). lac repressor encoded by lacI
   5722..5752    -  promoter       lac promoter: promoter for the E. coli lac operon
   5767..5788    -  protein_bind   CAP binding site: CAP binding activates transcription in the presence of cAMP. E. coli catabolite activator protein
   5801..5893    -  CDS            lacI (fragment): lac repressor; lacI; The lac repressor binds to the lac operator to inhibit transcription in E. coli. This inhibition can be relieved by adding lactose or isopropyl-β-D-thiogalactopyranoside (IPTG).
   6708..7293    -  rep_origin     ori: high-copy-number ColE1/pMB1/pBR322/pUC origin of replication
   7464..8324    -  CDS            AmpR: β-lactamase; bla; confers resistance to ampicillin, carbenicillin, and related antibiotics
   8325..8429    -  promoter       AmpR promoter: bla
