[The description below was written by a language model from this plasmid's Addgene catalogue record and pLannotate feature annotations shown in this document.]
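Description:
pINTO-NSA::hSNRNP70 is an 8,452-bp mammalian expression plasmid built on the pINTO-N-SA backbone. It produces human SNRNP70 (the U1 snRNP 70K protein) fused at its N-terminus to monomeric streptavidin (mSA). In bacteria it is maintained as a high-copy plasmid through a ColE1/pUC-type origin and selected with ampicillin via the bla gene and its native promoter. An f1 origin is also present. For mammalian cells, a second cassette places the Sh ble (BleoR) gene under the SV40 early promoter, with the bacterial EM7 promoter immediately upstream and an SV40 polyadenylation signal downstream, allowing Zeocin selection.

The expression unit is driven by the T-REx promoter, which combines the CMV immediate-early enhancer/promoter with two tandem TetO2 operators. The automated annotation picks these operators up as short tet-operator-containing promoter fragments. In cells that express the Tet repressor, transcription is held off until tetracycline or doxycycline is added. In cells lacking the repressor, the promoter behaves as a constitutive CMV promoter. The streptavidin-derived coding sequence is supplied by the backbone. It is followed by the SNRNP70 open reading frame, cloned between retained BamHI and XhoI sites and carrying two silent mutations introduced for restriction-site compatibility. A bovine growth hormone polyadenylation signal terminates the transcript.

The feature table also reports fragmentary matches, including a yeast NAP1 segment, a lacI fragment and lac promoter/operator remnants. The record does not explain these, and they appear to be backbone carry-over or partial similarity hits. According to the associated publication title, the construct belongs to a toolkit for in vivo proximity labeling to detect protein–protein and protein–RNA interactions.
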