Addgene plasmid #61726: pINTO-NSA::hSNRNP70
Purpose: Expression of human SNRNP70 fused to monomeric streptavidin (N-terminus)
Depositing lab: Roberto Bonasio. Publication: In Vivo Proximity Labeling for the Detection of Protein-Protein and Protein-RNA Interactions. Beck DB, Narendra V, Drury WJ 3rd, Casey R, Jansen PW, Yuan ZF, Garcia BA, Vermeulen M, Bonasio R. J Proteome Res. 2014 Dec 5;13(12):6135-43. doi: 10.1021/pr500196b. Epub 2014 Oct 29. PubMed 25311790.
Backbone
  Vector backbone: pINTO-N-SA
  Vector type: Mammalian Expression
  Selectable markers: Zeocin
Growth in bacteria
  Bacterial resistance: Ampicillin, 100 μg/mL
  Growth temperature: 37°C
  Growth strain: XL10 Gold
  Copy number: High Copy
Gene/Insert
  Gene/Insert name: SNRP70
  Species: H. sapiens (human)
  Mutation: Two silent mutations to ensure restriction site compatibility
  GenBank ID: NM_003089.5
  Entrez Gene: SNRNP70 (a.k.a. RNPU1Z, RPU1, SNRP70, Snp1, U1-70K, U170K, U1AP, U1RNP)
  Promoter: T-REx (CMV + 2xTetO2)
  Tag / fusion protein: mSA (monomeric streptavidin) (N terminal on backbone)
  Cloning method: Restriction Enzyme; 5′ cloning site BamHI (not destroyed); 3′ cloning site XhoI (not destroyed)
  Sequencing primers: 5′ CTC GTT TAG TGA ACC GTC AG; 3′ AGATGGCTGGCAACTAGAAG
Terms and licenses: Academic/Nonprofit Terms; Industry Terms: Not Available to Industry
How to cite: pINTO-NSA::hSNRNP70 was a gift from Roberto Bonasio (Addgene plasmid # 61726 ; http://n2t.net/addgene:61726 ; RRID:Addgene_61726)
