>Addgene plasmid #61726 | pINTO-NSA::hSNRNP70 | addgene partial sequence | sequence record 103135 | CMV-F 5'-CGCAAATGGGCGGTAGGCGTG-3'
CTATATAAGCAGAGCTCTCCCTATCAGTGATAGAGATCTCCCTATCAGTGATAGAGATCGTCGACGAGCT
CGTTTAGTGAACCGTCAGATCGCCTGGAGACGCCATCCACGCTGTTTTGACCTCCATAGAAGACACCGGG
ACCGATCCAGCCTCCGGACTCTAGCGTTTAAACTTAAGGCCACCATGGGCGACCCCAGCAAAGATTCTAA
AGCCCAGGTGTCTGCCGCCGAAGCCGGAATTACAGGCACATGGTATAATCAGCTGGGATCTACATTTATT
GTGACAGCCGGCGCCGATGGAGCCCTGACAGGAACATATGAATCTGCCGTGGGAAATGCCGAATCCAGAT
ACACCCTGACAGGAAGATATGATTCTGCCCCTGCCACAGATGGATCTGGAACAGCCCTGGGATGGAGAGT
GGCCTGGAAGAATAATTATAGAAACGCCCATAGCGCCACAACATGGTCTGGCCAGTATGTGGGAGGCGCC
GAAGCCAGAATTAACACACAGTGGACCCTGACATCTGGAACAACAGAAGCCAATGCCTGGAAAAGCACTC
TGAGAGGACATGATACATTTACAAAAGTGAAACCTAGCGCCGCCTCTATCGATGCCGCCAAGAAGGCCGG
AGTGAACAATGGCAATCCTCTGGATGCCGTGCAGCAGACCGGTAGCGGTACCGAGCTCGGATCCATGACC
CAGTTCCTGCCGCCCAACCTTCTGGCCCTCTTTGCCCCCCGTGACCCTATTCCATACCTGCCACCCCTGG
AGAAACTGCCACATGAAAAACACCACAATCAACCTTATTGTGGCATTGCGCCGTACATTCGAGAGTTTGA
GGACCC
