>Addgene plasmid #61726 | pINTO-NSA::hSNRNP70 | addgene partial sequence | sequence record 103142 | BGH-rev 5'-TAGAAGGCACAGTCGAGG-3'
ACGGGCCCTCTAGACTCGAGTCATCACTCCGGCGCAGCCTCCATCAAATACCCATTCTCCGGAGCCAGGT
AGCCGTCGCCGCCCTCAGACTCCATGTACATGTCTCGGCTGTCGTTGCCCAGACCCTCCAGCCCGTTGTC
CTGGCCACCGCCCCCACCTCGGGCCTCATCCCTGCCCCGCTCACTGCCCCGCTCCCCCCGTTTGTGCTCG
CGGTCACGGTCACGGTCACGATCCCGGTCCCGGCGCCGCTCGCGCTCGCTCCGGTGGCTCCGCCGTCGCT
CCCGGTCACGATCCCGGCCCTTTTCCTCTGGACCGTCAGGGCCGTCAGGCCCGAGCTCCCCTGGAGGCCC
ATCATCAGGGGGCGCGTCACCCGCCTCGGAGGGCTCCGCCATGTCGCCACCGCCACCACGCAGCTCCTCC
TTGCGCTCCCGCTCCCGCCGGGCCCGCTCCCGACTCCGGCTGCTTCGCCGCTTCCGGTCCCGGTCCTTGT
CCTTGCTCCGCTCCCTGGAGCGCCTCCGCTCCTCCTTGTCGCGACTCCGTGAGCGCCTCCGCCGGTCCCG
GGAGCGGGAGCGTCGCCGTTCTCGCTCCTTGTCTCGCTCCCGGCTCCGCTCTCTGCGCTCCCGCTCACGG
TCCCGGTCCCGGTCCCTGTGCGGAAGCGGGGAGGGGCCGGGCCTCTCATCGTAGCGGGAGGTGTCATCGC
GGCCTGAATGCCGGATGTTCACATCAGCCCCTCCTCTTCTGGTACCACCGAGGCCTCCTCCTAGCCGCCG
GGGCCTCCAGCCCTTCACGGTTCGGCCCCTCTCCACGTCCACAAGGACCCTCCTGCCATCAATCTTCTTG
CCATCTGCGTGTTTGTAAGCGGAGTGCATGTCTCGCTCGTGTTCGTACTCGATGAAGGCATAGCCACGGG
GCTTTCCTGACCGCTTACTGTAGACCATGTGTATTCTTTTGATAGGTCCGTACACCTCAAACTCTCTCCG
GAGCTTGG
